Addgene plasmid #37807: pAAV-CamKII-ArchT-GFP
Purpose: Viral expression of ArchT-GFP for optogenetic inhibition
Depositing lab: Edward Boyden. Depositing organization: Massachusetts Institute of Technology. Publication: A high-light sensitivity optical neural silencer: development and application to optogenetic control of non-human primate cortex. Han X, Chow BY, Zhou H, Klapoetke NC, Chuong A, Rajimehr R, Yang A, Baratta MV, Winkle J, Desimone R, Boyden ES. Front Syst Neurosci. 2011;5:18. Epub 2011 Apr 13. 10.3389/fnsys.2011.00018 PubMed 21811444.
Backbone
  Vector backbone: AAV with CaMKII promoter
  Backbone manufacturer: Scott Sternson
  Backbone size w/o insert (bp): 5088
  Vector type: Mammalian Expression, AAV ; Adeno-associated virus
Growth in bacteria
  Bacterial resistance: Ampicillin, 100 μg/mL
  Growth temperature: 30°C
  Growth strain: Stbl3
  Growth instructions: Use recombinase-free E. coli (Stbl3, XL-10, Sure2 and DH5a et.al), grow at 30C
  Copy number: Low Copy
Gene/Insert
  Gene/Insert name: ArchT-GFP (alt names: archaerhodopsin; archaerhodopsin TP009; ArchT)
  Species: H. strain TP009
  Insert size (bp): 1476
  Promoter: CamKII
  Tag / fusion protein: GFP (C terminal on insert)
  Cloning method: Restriction Enzyme; 5′ cloning site BamHI (not destroyed); 3′ cloning site EcoRI (not destroyed)
  Sequencing primers: 5′ gaggctgtgagcagccacag; 3′ aaagagacagcaaccagg
Terms and licenses: Academic/Nonprofit Terms; Industry Terms: Not Available to Industry
Depositor comments: PLEASE CONTACT ED BOYDEN () FOR DETAILS ON THIS REAGENT AND FURTHER REAGENTS IN THIS LINE.
How to cite: pAAV-CamKII-ArchT-GFP was a gift from Edward Boyden (Addgene plasmid # 37807 ; http://n2t.net/addgene:37807 ; RRID:Addgene_37807)
