[The description below was written by a language model from this plasmid's Addgene catalogue record and pLannotate feature annotations shown in this document.]
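Description:
pAAV-CamKII-ArchT-GFP is an adeno-associated virus transfer plasmid for mammalian expression, built to deliver the light-driven neural silencer ArchT fused to GFP. The roughly 6.6 kb plasmid is maintained in E. coli through a ColE1/pUC-type origin and selected with ampicillin via the β-lactamase gene. The catalogue lists it as low copy even though the annotated origin is of the high-copy type. It also recommends recombination-deficient host strains, a common precaution for keeping the repeat-rich AAV terminal sequences intact. An f1 phage origin and small lacZα and lacI fragments are carried along as backbone remnants with no role in the payload.

The expression cassette lies between two AAV2 inverted terminal repeats, which are the cis elements needed for replication and packaging of the intervening DNA into AAV particles when helper functions are supplied in trans. Within them, the mouse CaMKIIα promoter drives the ArchT open reading frame. This archaerhodopsin from Halorubrum strain TP009 was matched by the annotation software to the closely related Halorubrum sodomense proton pump. It is fused at its C terminus to EGFP, and the insert was cloned between retained BamHI and EcoRI sites. A WPRE downstream of the fusion enhances transcript stability and expression. It is followed by an SV40 polyadenylation signal, annotated on the reverse strand beside a short large T antigen fragment.

When illuminated, ArchT pumps protons outward and hyperpolarises the cell, suppressing firing, while the GFP tag marks expressing cells. The construct is used to produce AAV for optogenetic inhibition of neurons, with the CaMKIIα promoter commonly used to bias expression toward excitatory neurons.
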