Features (pLannotate 1.2.2; 15 found; start..end, strand, type, name):
    182..770     -  rep_origin     ori: high-copy-number ColE1/pMB1/pBR322/pUC origin of replication
    941..1801    -  CDS            AmpR: β-lactamase; bla; confers resistance to ampicillin, carbenicillin, and related antibiotics
   1802..1906    -  promoter       AmpR promoter: bla
   1959..2387    -  rep_origin     f1 ori (sequence partly withheld): f1 bacteriophage origin of replication; arrow indicates direction of (+) strand synthesis
   2392..2461    -  CDS            lacZα (fragment): LacZα fragment of β-galactosidase; lacZ fragment
   2456..2588    -  repeat_region  AAV2 ITR (fragment): inverted terminal repeat of adeno-associated virus serotype 2 inverted
   2661..3950    +  promoter       CaMKII promoter: promoter for the mouse calcium/calmodulin-dependent kinase II α subunit
   3966..4709    +  CDS            aop3: BACR3_HALSD - Experimental evidence at protein level: Swiss-Prot protein existence level 1. Light-driven proton pump. From Halorubrum sodomense.
   4725..5441    +  CDS            EGFP: the original enhanced GFP (Yang et al., 1996) mammalian codon-optimized
   5442..5466    +  misc_feature   MCS (fragment): pBluescript multiple cloning site
   5466..6054    +  misc_feature   WPRE: woodchuck hepatitis virus posttranscriptional regulatory element
   6097..6218    -  polyA_signal   SV40 poly(A) signal: SV40 polyadenylation signal
   6241..6309    -  CDS            large T antigen (fragment): large T antigen from SV40 (simian virus 40)
   6380..6513    +  repeat_region  AAV2 ITR: inverted terminal repeat of adeno-associated virus serotype 2 inverted
   6507..6563    -  CDS            lacI (fragment): lac repressor; lacI; The lac repressor binds to the lac operator to inhibit transcription in E. coli. This inhibition can be relieved by adding lactose or isopropyl-β-D-thiogalactopyranoside (IPTG).
>Addgene plasmid #37807 | pAAV-CamKII-ArchT-GFP | depositor full sequence | sequence record 47435 | pAAV-CamKII-ArchT-GFP sequence 6564 bps
CTTCCGCTTCCTCGCTCACTGACTCGCTGCGCTCGGTCGTTCGGCTGCGGCGAGCGGTATCAGCTCACTC
AAAGGCGGTAATACGGTTATCCACAGAATCAGGGGATAACGCAGGAAAGAACATGTGAGCAAAAGGCCAG
CAAAAGGCCAGGAACCGTAAAAAGGCCGCGTTGCTGGCGTTTTTCCATAGGCTCCGCCCCCCTGACGAGC
ATCACAAAAATCGACGCTCAAGTCAGAGGTGGCGAAACCCGACAGGACTATAAAGATACCAGGCGTTTCC
CCCTGGAAGCTCCCTCGTGCGCTCTCCTGTTCCGACCCTGCCGCTTACCGGATACCTGTCCGCCTTTCTC
CCTTCGGGAAGCGTGGCGCTTTCTCATAGCTCACGCTGTAGGTATCTCAGTTCGGTGTAGGTCGTTCGCT
CCAAGCTGGGCTGTGTGCACGAACCCCCCGTTCAGCCCGACCGCTGCGCCTTATCCGGTAACTATCGTCT
TGAGTCCAACCCGGTAAGACACGACTTATCGCCACTGGCAGCAGCCACTGGTAACAGGATTAGCAGAGCG
AGGTATGTAGGCGGTGCTACAGAGTTCTTGAAGTGGTGGCCTAACTACGGCTACACTAGAAGAACAGTAT
TTGGTATCTGCGCTCTGCTGAAGCCAGTTACCTTCGGAAAAAGAGTTGGTAGCTCTTGATCCGGCAAACA
AACCACCGCTGGTAGCGGTGGTTTTTTTGTTTGCAAGCAGCAGATTACGCGCAGAAAAAAAGGATCTCAA
GAAGATCCTTTGATCTTTTCTACGGGGTCTGACGCTCAGTGGAACGAAAACTCACGTTAAGGGATTTTGG
TCATGAGATTATCAAAAAGGATCTTCACCTAGATCCTTTTAAATTAAAAATGAAGTTTTAAATCAATCTA
AAGTATATATGAGTAAACTTGGTCTGACAGTTACCAATGCTTAATCAGTGAGGCACCTATCTCAGCGATC
TGTCTATTTCGTTCATCCATAGTTGCCTGACTCCCCGTCGTGTAGATAACTACGATACGGGAGGGCTTAC
CATCTGGCCCCAGTGCTGCAATGATACCGCGAGACCCACGCTCACCGGCTCCAGATTTATCAGCAATAAA
CCAGCCAGCCGGAAGGGCCGAGCGCAGAAGTGGTCCTGCAACTTTATCCGCCTCCATCCAGTCTATTAAT
TGTTGCCGGGAAGCTAGAGTAAGTAGTTCGCCAGTTAATAGTTTGCGCAACGTTGTTGCCATTGCTACAG
GCATCGTGGTGTCACGCTCGTCGTTTGGTATGGCTTCATTCAGCTCCGGTTCCCAACGATCAAGGCGAGT
TACATGATCCCCCATGTTGTGCAAAAAAGCGGTTAGCTCCTTCGGTCCTCCGATCGTTGTCAGAAGTAAG
TTGGCCGCAGTGTTATCACTCATGGTTATGGCAGCACTGCATAATTCTCTTACTGTCATGCCATCCGTAA
GATGCTTTTCTGTGACTGGTGAGTACTCAACCAAGTCATTCTGAGAATAGTGTATGCGGCGACCGAGTTG
CTCTTGCCCGGCGTCAATACGGGATAATACCGCGCCACATAGCAGAACTTTAAAAGTGCTCATCATTGGA
AAACGTTCTTCGGGGCGAAAACTCTCAAGGATCTTACCGCTGTTGAGATCCAGTTCGATGTAACCCACTC
GTGCACCCAACTGATCTTCAGCATCTTTTACTTTCACCAGCGTTTCTGGGTGAGCAAAAACAGGAAGGCA
AAATGCCGCAAAAAAGGGAATAAGGGCGACACGGAAATGTTGAATACTCATACTCTTCCTTTTTCAATAT
TATTGAAGCATTTATCAGGGTTATTGTCTCATGAGCGGATACATATTTGAATGTATTTAGAAAAATAAAC
AAATAGGGGTTCCGCGCACATTTCCCCGAAAAGTGCCACCTAAATTGTAAGCGTTAATATTTTGTTAAAA
TTCGCGTTAAATTTTTGTTAAATCAGCTCATTTTTTAACCAATAGGCCGAAATCGGCAAAATCCCTTATA
AATCAAAAGAATAGACCGAGATAGGGT
[37 nt withheld, positions 2058-2094]
AAAGAACGTGGACTCCAACGTCAAAGG
[49 nt withheld, positions 2122-2170]
T
[91 nt withheld, positions 2172-2262]
G
[124 nt withheld, positions 2264-2387]
CCCATTCGCCATTCAGGCTGCGCAACTGTTGGGAAGGGCGATCGGTGCGGGCCTCTTCGCTATTACGCCA
GCTGCGCGCTCGCTCGCTCACTGAGGCCGCCCGGGCAAAGCCCGGGCGTCGGGCGACCTTTGGTCGCCCG
GCCTCAGTGAGCGAGCGAGCGCGCAGAGAGGGAGTGGCCAACTCCATCACTAGGGGTTCCTTGTAGTTAA
TGATTAACCCGCCATGCTACTTATCTACGTAGCCATGCTCTAGGAAGATCGTAGGTTAATTAACATTATG
GCCTTAGGTCACTTCATCTCCATGGGGTTCTTCTTCTGATTTTCTAGAAAATGAGATGGGGGTGCAGAGA
GCTTCCTCAGTGACCTGCCCAGGGTCACATCAGAAATGTCAGAGCTAGAACTTGAACTCAGATTACTAAT
CTTAAATTCCATGCCTTGGGGGCATGCAAGTACGATATACAGAAGGAGTGAACTCATTAGGGCAGATGAC
CAATGAGTTTAGGAAAGAAGAGTCCAGGGCAGGGTACATCTACACCACCCGCCCAGCCCTGGGTGAGTCC
AGCCACGTTCACCTCATTATAGTTGCCTCTCTCCAGTCCTACCTTGACGGGAAGCACAAGCAGAAACTGG
GACAGGAGCCCCAGGAGACCAAATCTTCATGGTCCCTCTGGGAGGATGGGTGGGGAGAGCTGTGGCAGAG
GCCTCAGGAGGGGCCCTGCTGCTCAGTGGTGACAGATAGGGGTGAGAAAGCAGACAGAGTCATTCCGTCA
GCATTCTGGGTCTGTTTGGTACTTCTTCTCACGCTAAGGTGGCGGTGTGATATGCACAATGGCTAAAAAG
CAGGGAGAGCTGGAAAGAAACAAGGACAGAGACAGAGGCCAAGTCAACCAGACCAATTCCCAGAGGAAGC
AAAGAAACCATTACAGAGACTACAAGGGGGAAGGGAAGGAGAGATGAATTAGCTTCCCCTGTAAACCTTA
GAACCCAGCTGTTGCCAGGGCAACGGGGCAATACCTGTCTCTTCAGAGGAGATGAAGTTGCCAGGGTAAC
TACATCCTGTCTTTCTCAAGGACCATCCCAGAATGTGGCACCCACTAGCCGTTACCATAGCAACTGCCTC
TTTGCCCCACTTAATCCCATCCCGTCTGTTAAAAGGGCCCTATAGTTGGAGGTGGGGGAGGTAGGAAGAG
CGATGATCACTTGTGGACTAAGTTTGTTCACATCCCCTTCTCCAACCCCCTCAGTACATCACCCTGGGAG
AACAAGGTCCACTTGCTTCTGGGCCCACACAGTCCTGCAGTATTGTGTATATAAGGCCAGGGCAACGGAG
GAGCAGGTTTTGAAGTGAAAGGCAGGCAGGTGTTGGGGAGGCAGTTACCGGGGCAACGGGAACAGGGCGT
TTCGGAGGTGGTTGCCATGGGGACCTGGATGCTGACGAAGGCTCGCGAGGCTGTGAGCAGCCACAGTGCC
CTGCTCAGAAGCCCCAAGCTCGTCAATCAAGCTGGTTCTCCATTTGCACTCAGGAGCACGGGCAGGCGAG
TGGCCCCTAGTTCTGGGGGCAGCGGGGGATCCGCCACCATGGACCCCATCGCTCTGCAGGCAGGATACGA
CCTGCTGGGCGACGGAAGGCCAGAGACCCTGTGGCTGGGAATCGGAACCCTGCTGATGCTGATCGGCACC
TTCTACTTCATCGTGAAGGGCTGGGGCGTGACCGACAAGGAGGCCAGGGAGTACTACAGCATCACAATCC
TGGTGCCCGGCATCGCCAGCGCCGCCTACCTGAGCATGTTCTTCGGCATCGGCCTGACCGAGGTGACCGT
GGCCGGCGAGGTGCTGGACATCTACTACGCCAGATACGCCGACTGGCTGTTCACCACCCCTTTGCTTCTG
CTCGACCTGGCCCTGCTGGCTAAGGTGGACAGGGTGAGCATCGGAACCCTGGTGGGAGTGGACGCCCTGA
TGATCGTGACCGGCCTGATCGGCGCCCTGAGCCACACCCCACTGGCTAGGTACAGCTGGTGGCTGTTCAG
CACCATCTGCATGATCGTGGTGCTGTACTTCCTGGCTACCAGCCTGAGGGCTGCTGCTAAGGAGAGGGGA
CCAGAGGTGGCTAGCACCTTCAACACCCTGACCGCCCTGGTGCTGGTGCTGTGGACCGCCTACCCCATCC
TGTGGATCATCGGAACCGAGGGAGCTGGAGTGGTGGGACTGGGAATCGAGACCCTGCTGTTCATGGTGCT
GGACGTGACCGCCAAAGTGGGCTTCGGCTTCATCCTGCTGAGGAGCAGGGCCATCCTGGGCGACACCGAG
GCCCCCGAGCCCCGACCGGTAGTAGCAGTGAGCAAGGGCGAGGAGCTGTTCACCGGGGTGGTGCCCATCC
TGGTCGAGCTGGACGGCGACGTAAACGGCCACAAGTTCAGCGTGTCCGGCGAGGGCGAGGGCGATGCCAC
CTACGGCAAGCTGACCCTGAAGTTCATCTGCACCACCGGCAAGCTGCCCGTGCCCTGGCCCACCCTCGTG
ACCACCCTGACCTACGGCGTGCAGTGCTTCAGCCGCTACCCCGACCACATGAAGCAGCACGACTTCTTCA
AGTCCGCCATGCCCGAAGGCTACGTCCAGGAGCGCACCATCTTCTTCAAGGACGACGGCAACTACAAGAC
CCGCGCCGAGGTGAAGTTCGAGGGCGACACCCTGGTGAACCGCATCGAGCTGAAGGGCATCGACTTCAAG
GAGGACGGCAACATCCTGGGGCACAAGCTGGAGTACAACTACAACAGCCACAACGTCTATATCATGGCCG
ACAAGCAGAAGAACGGCATCAAGGTGAACTTCAAGATCCGCCACAACATCGAGGACGGCAGCGTGCAGCT
CGCCGACCACTACCAGCAGAACACCCCCATCGGCGACGGCCCCGTGCTGCTGCCCGACAACCACTACCTG
AGCACCCAGTCCGCCCTGAGCAAAGACCCCAACGAGAAGCGCGATCACATGGTCCTGCTGGAGTTCGTGA
CCGCCGCCGGGATCACTCTCGGCATGGACGAGCTGTACAAGTAAGAATTCGATATCAAGCTTATCGATAA
TCAACCTCTGGATTACAAAATTTGTGAAAGATTGACTGGTATTCTTAACTATGTTGCTCCTTTTACGCTA
TGTGGATACGCTGCTTTAATGCCTTTGTATCATGCTATTGCTTCCCGTATGGCTTTCATTTTCTCCTCCT
TGTATAAATCCTGGTTGCTGTCTCTTTATGAGGAGTTGTGGCCCGTTGTCAGGCAACGTGGCGTGGTGTG
CACTGTGTTTGCTGACGCAACCCCCACTGGTTGGGGCATTGCCACCACCTGTCAGCTCCTTTCCGGGACT
TTCGCTTTCCCCCTCCCTATTGCCACGGCGGAACTCATCGCCGCCTGCCTTGCCCGCTGCTGGACAGGGG
CTCGGCTGTTGGGCACTGACAATTCCGTGGTGTTGTCGGGGAAATCATCGTCCTTTCCTTGGCTGCTCGC
CTGTGTTGCCACCTGGATTCTGCGCGGGACGTCCTTCTGCTACGTCCCTTCGGCCCTCAATCCAGCGGAC
CTTCCTTCCCGCGGCCTGCTGCCGGCTCTGCGGCCTCTTCCGCGTCTTCGCCTTCGCCCTCAGACGAGTC
GGATCTCCCTTTGGGCCGCCTCCCCGCATCGATACCGTCGACCCGGGCGGCCGCTTCGAGCAGACATGAT
AAGATACATTGATGAGTTTGGACAAACCACAACTAGAATGCAGTGAAAAAAATGCTTTATTTGTGAAATT
TGTGATGCTATTGCTTTATTTGTAACCATTATAAGCTGCAATAAACAAGTTAACAACAACAATTGCATTC
ATTTTATGTTTCAGGTTCAGGGGGAGATGTGGGAGGTTTTTTAAAGCAAGTAAAACCTCTACAAATGTGG
TAAAATCGATAAGGATCTTCCTAGAGCATGGCTACGTAGATAAGTAGCATGGCGGGTTAATCATTAACTA
CAAGGAACCCCTAGTGATGGAGTTGGCCACTCCCTCTCTGCGCGCTCGCTCGCTCACTGAGGCCGGGCGA
CCAAAGGTCGCCCGACGCCCGGGCTTTGCCCGGGCGGCCTCAGTGAGCGAGCGAGCGCGCAGCTGCATTA
ATGAATCGGCCAACGCGCGGGGAGAGGCGGTTTGCGTATTGGGCGCT
