>Addgene plasmid #37807 | pAAV-CamKII-ArchT-GFP | addgene partial sequence | sequence record 50997 | EGFP-N 5'-CGTCGCCGTCCAGCTCGACCAG-3'
GCTCTCGCCCTTGCTCACTGCTACTACCGGTCGGGGCTCGGGGGCCTCGGTGTCGCCCAGGATGGCCCTG
CTCCTCAGCAGGATGAAGCCGAAGCCCACTTTGGCGGTCACGTCCAGCACCATGAACAGCAGGGTCTCGA
TTCCCAGTCCCACCACTCCAGCTCCCTCGGTTCCGATGATCCACAGGATGGGGTAGGCGGTCCACAGCAC
CAGCACCAGGGCGGTCAGGGTGTTGAAGGTGCTAGCCACCTCTGGTCCCCTCTCCTTAGCAGCAGCCCTC
AGGCTGGTAGCCAGGAAGTACAGCACCACGATCATGCAGATGGTGCTGAACAGCCACCAGCTGTACCTAG
CCAGTGGGGTGTGGCTCAGGGCGCCGATCAGGCCGGTCACGATCATCAGGGCGTCCACTCCCACCAGGGT
TCCGATGCTCACCCTGTCCACCTTAGCCAGCAGGGCCAGGTCGAGCAGAAGCAAAGGGGTGGTGAACAGC
CAGTCGGCGTATCTGGCGTAGTAGATGTCCAGCACCTCGCCGGCCACGGTCACCTCGGTCAGGCCGATGC
CGAAGAACATGCTCAGGTAGGCGGCGCTGGCGATGCCGGGCACCAGGATTGTGATGCTGTAGTACTCCCT
GGCCTCCTTGTCGGTCACGCCCCAGCCCTTCACGATGAAGTAGAAGGTGCCGATCAGCATCAGCAGGGTT
CCGATTCCCAGCCACAGGGTCTCTGGCCTTCCGTCGCCCAGCAGGTCGTATCCTGCCTGCAGAGCGATGG
GGTCCATGGTGGCGGATCCCCCGCTGCCCCCAGAACTAGGGGCCACTCGCCTGCCCGTGCTCCTGAGTGC
A
