>Addgene plasmid #37807 | pAAV-CamKII-ArchT-GFP | addgene partial sequence | sequence record 142909 | EXFP-R 5'-GTCTTGTAGTTGCCGTCGTC-3'
CTGGACGTAGCCTTCGGGCATGGCGGACTTGAAGAAGTCGTGCTGCTTCATGTGGTCGGGGTAGCGGCTG
AAGCACTGCACGCCGTAGGTCAGGGTGGTCACGAGGGTGGGCCAGGGCACGGGCAGCTTGCCGGTGGTGC
AAATGAACTTCAGGGTCAGCTTGCCGTAGGTGGCATCGCCCTCGCCCTCGCCGGACACGCTGAACTTGTG
GCCGTTTACGTCGCCGTCCAGCTCGACCAGGATGGGCACCACCCCGGTGAACAGCTCCTCGCCCTTGCTC
ACTGCTACTACCGGTCGGGGCTCGGGGGCCTCGGTGTCGCCCAGGATGGCCCTGCTCCTCAGCAGGATGA
AGCCGAAGCCCACTTTGGCGGTCACGTCCAGCACCATGAACAGCAGGGTCTCGATTCCCAGTCCCACCAC
TCCAGCTCCCTCGGTTCCGATGATCCACAGGATGGGGTAGGCGGTCCACAGCACCAGCACCAGGGCGGTC
AGGGTGTTGAAGGTGCTAGCCACCTCTGGTCCCCTCTCCTTAGCAGCAGCCCTCAGGCTGGTAGCCAGGA
AGTACAGCACCACGATCATGCAGATGGTGCTGAACAGCCACCAGCTGTACCTAGCCAGTGGGGTGTGGCT
CAGGGCGCCGATCAGGCCGGTCACGATCATCAGGGCGTCCACTCCCACCAGGGTTCCGATGCTCACCCTG
TCCACCTTAGCCAGCAGGG
